>Addgene plasmid #132308 | pDONR221_SLC4A10 | addgene full sequence | sequence record 262917 | Addgene NGS Result
CTTTCCTGCGTTATCCCCTGATTCTGTGGATAACCGTATTACCGCCTTTGAGTGAGCTGATACCGCTCGC
CGCAGCCGAACGACCGAGCGCAGCGAGTCAGTGAGCGAGGAAGCGGAAGAGCGCCCAATACGCAAACCGC
CTCTCCCCGCGCGTTGGCCGATTCATTAATGCAGCTGGCACGACAGGTTTCCCGACTGGAAAGCGGGCAG
TGAGCGCAACGCAATTAATACGCGTACCGCTAGCCAGGAAGAGTTTGTAGAAACGCAAAAAGGCCATCCG
TCAGGATGGCCTTCTGCTTAGTTTGATGCCTGGCAGTTTATGGCGGGCGTCCTGCCCGCCACCCTCCGGG
CCGTTGCTTCACAACGTTCAAATCCGCTCCCGGCGGATTTGTCCTACTCAGGAGAGCGTTCACCGACAAA
CAACAGATAAAACGAAAGGCCCAGTCTTCCGACTGAGCCTTTCGTTTTATTTGATGCCTGGCAGTTCCCT
ACTCTCGCGTTAACGCTAGCATGGATGTTTTCCCAGTCACGACGTTGTAAAACGACGGCCAGTCTTAAGC
TCGGGCCCCAAATAATGATTTTATTTTGACTGATAGTGACCTGTTCGTTGCAACACATTGATGAGCAATG
CTTTTTTATAATGCCAACTTTGTACAAAAAAGCAGGCTCCACCATGGAGATCAAGGATCAGGGCGCCCAG
ATGGAGCCTCTGCTGCCAACCCGGAACGATGAGGAGGCCGTGGTGGACAGGGGAGGAACCAGATCCATCC
TGAAGACACACTTCGAGAAGGAGGACCTGGAGGGCCACCGGACACTGTTTATCGGAGTGCACGTGCCACT
GGGAGGAAGAAAGAGCCACCGGAGACACAGGCACAGGGGACACAAGCACCGGAAGAGAGATAGGGAGAGG
GACTCTGGACTGGAGGATGGAAGGGAGAGCCCTTCCTTTGACACCCCAAGCCAGAGAGTGCAGTTCATCC
TGGGCACAGAGGACGATGACGAGGAGCACATCCCCCACGATCTGTTCACCGAGCTGGACGAGATCTGCTG
GAGAGAAGGAGAGGACGCAGAGTGGAGGGAGACAGCAAGGTGGCTGAAGTTTGAGGAGGATGTGGAGGAC
GGAGGAGAGCGGTGGTCCAAGCCTTACGTGGCCACCCTGTCCCTGCACTCTCTGTTCGAGCTGAGATCTT
GTATCCTGAACGGCACAGTGCTGCTGGATATGCACGCCAATACCCTGGAGGAGATCGCCGATATGGTGCT
GGACCAGCAGGTGAGCTCCGGCCAGCTGAATGAGGACGTGCGGCACAGAGTGCACGAGGCCCTGATGAAG
CAGCACCACCACCAGAACCAGAAGAAGCTGACCAATCGGATCCCAATCGTGAGATCCTTCGCCGATATCG
GCAAGAAGCAGTCTGAGCCCAACAGCATGGACAAGAATGCAGGACAGGTGGTGAGCCCACAGTCCGCCCC
TGCCTGCGTGGAGAACAAGAATGACGTGAGCAGGGAGAACTCTACCGTGGACTTTAGCAAGGGACTGGGA
GGACAGCAGAAGGGACACACATCCCCCTGTGGCATGAAGCAGAGGCACGAGAAGGGACCACCTCACCAGC
AGGAGAGGGAGGTGGATCTGCACTTCATGAAGAAGATCCCACCCGGCGCCGAGGCCTCCAATATCCTGGT
GGGCGAGCTGGAGTTTCTGGACCGGACCGTGGTGGCCTTCGTGAGACTGTCTCCAGCCGTGCTGCTGCAG
GGACTGGCAGAGGTGCCAATCCCAACACGGTTCCTGTTTATCCTGCTGGGACCTCTGGGCAAGGGACAGC
AGTACCACGAGATCGGCAGATCCATCGCCACCCTGATGACAGATGAGGTGTTCCACGACGTGGCCTATAA
GGCCAAGGATAGGAACGACCTGGTGAGCGGCATCGATGAGTTTCTGGACCAGGTGACCGTGCTGCCTCCA
GGCGAGTGGGATCCCTCTATCAGGATCGAGCCCCCTAAGAACGTGCCTAGCCAGGAGAAGCGCAAGATCC
CCGCCGTGCCTAATGGAACCGCAGCACACGGAGAGGCAGAGCCACACGGCGGCCACAGCGGACCTGAGCT
GCAGAGGACAGGACGCATCTTTGGCGGCCTGATCCTGGACATCAAGCGGAAGGCCCCATACTTCTGGAGC
GACTTCCGGGACGCCTTCTCCCTGCAGTGCCTGGCCTCTTTCCTGTTTCTGTATTGCGCCTGTATGTCCC
CCGTGATCACATTCGGCGGACTGCTGGGAGAGGCAACCGAGGGAAGGATCAGCGCCATCGAGTCCCTGTT
CGGCGCCTCTATGACCGGCATCGCCTACAGCCTGTTTGGAGGACAGCCACTGACCATCCTGGGATCCACA
GGACCCGTGCTGGTGTTCGAGAAGATCCTGTTCAAGTTTTGCAAGGAGTACGGCCTGTCTTATCTGAGCC
TGAGGGCAAGCATCGGACTGTGGACCGCCACACTGTGCATCATCCTGGTGGCCACAGACGCCTCTAGCCT
GGTGTGCTACATCACCCGCTTTACAGAGGAGGCCTTCGCCAGCCTGATCTGTATCATCTTTATCTACGAG
GCCCTGGAGAAGCTGTTCGAGCTGTCCGAGGCCTATCCAATCAACATGCACAATGATCTGGAGCTGCTGA
CCCAGTATTCTTGCAACTGCGTGGAGCCACACAACCCCAGCAATGGCACACTGAAGGAGTGGCGGGAGTC
CAACATCTCTGCCAGCGACATCATCTGGGAGAATCTGACCGTGTCTGAGTGCAAGAGCCTGCACGGCGAG
TACGTGGGCAGAGCCTGTGGCCACGATCACCCTTATGTGCCAGACGTGCTGTTCTGGTCTGTGATCCTGT
TCTTTAGCACCGTGACACTGTCCGCCACCCTGAAGCAGTTTAAGACAAGCAGGTACTTCCCCACCAAGGT
GCGCTCCATCGTGTCTGATTTCGCCGTGTTTCTGACCATCCTGTGCATGGTGCTGATCGACTATGCCATC
GGCATCCCTTCCCCAAAGCTGCAGGTGCCCAGCGTGTTCAAGCCTACACGGGATGACAGAGGCTGGTTTG
TGACCCCTCTGGGCCCCAACCCTTGGTGGACAGTGATCGCCGCCATCATCCCAGCCCTGCTGTGCACCAT
CCTGATCTTTATGGATCAGCAGATCACAGCCGTGATCATCAATAGAAAGGAGCACAAGCTGAAGAAGGGC
TGCGGCTATCACCTGGACCTGCTGATGGTGGCCGTGATGCTGGGCGTGTGCTCCATCATGGGACTGCCTT
GGTTCGTGGCAGCAACCGTGCTGAGCATCACACACGTGAACTCCCTGAAGCTGGAGAGCGAGTGCTCCGC
CCCAGGAGAGCAGCCAAAGTTCCTGGGAATCAGGGAGCAGAGGGTGACCGGCCTGATGATCTTTATCCTG
ATGGGCTCCAGCGTGTTCATGACCAGCATCCTGAAGTTCATCCCAATGCCCGTGCTGTACGGCGTGTTTC
TGTATATGGGCGCCAGCTCCCTGAAGGGCATCCAGTTCTTTGATAGGATCAAGCTGTTCTGGATGCCAGC
CAAGCACCAGCCCGACTTTATCTACCTGAGGCACGTGCCCCTGCGCAAGGTGCACCTGTTCACCATCATC
CAGATGTCCTGTCTGGGCCTGCTGTGGATCATCAAGGTGTCTCGCGCCGCCATCGTGTTTCCTATGATGG
TGCTGGCCCTGGTGTTCGTGAGGAAGCTGATGGATCTGCTGTTTACCAAGCGCGAGCTGAGCTGGCTGGA
TGACCTGATGCCAGAGAGCAAGAAGAAGAAGCTGGAGGATGCCGAGAAGGAGGAGGAGCAGTCTATGCTG
GCCATGGAGGACGAGGGCACAGTGCAGCTGCCTCTGGAGGGCCACTATAGGGATGACCCAAGCGTGATCA
ATATCTCCGACGAGATGTCTAAGACCGCCCTGTGGCGCAACCTGCTGATCACAGCCGATAATAGCAAGGA
CAAGGAGTCTAGCTTCCCTTCTAAGTCCTCTCCAAGCGACCCAGCTTTCTTGTACAAAGTTGGCATTATA
AGAAAGCATTGCTTATCAATTTGTTGCAACGAACAGGTCACTATCAGTCAAAATAAAATCATTATTTGCC
ATCCAGCTGATATCCCCTATAGTGAGTCGTATTACATGGTCATAGCTGTTTCCTGGCAGCTCTGGCCCGT
GTCTCAAAATCTCTGATGTTACATTGCACAAGATAAAAATATATCATCATGAACAATAAAACTGTCTGCT
TACATAAACAGTAATACAAGGGGTGTTATGAGCCATATTCAACGGGAAACGTCGAGGCCGCGATTAAATT
CCAACATGGATGCTGATTTATATGGGTATAAATGGGCTCGCGATAATGTCGGGCAATCAGGTGCGACAAT
CTATCGCTTGTATGGGAAGCCCGATGCGCCAGAGTTGTTTCTGAAACATGGCAAAGGTAGCGTTGCCAAT
GATGTTACAGATGAGATGGTCAGACTAAACTGGCTGACGGAATTTATGCCTCTTCCGACCATCAAGCATT
TTATCCGTACTCCTGATGATGCATGGTTACTCACCACTGCGATCCCCGGAAAAACAGCATTCCAGGTATT
AGAAGAATATCCTGATTCAGGTGAAAATATTGTTGATGCGCTGGCAGTGTTCCTGCGCCGGTTGCATTCG
ATTCCTGTTTGTAATTGTCCTTTTAACAGCGATCGCGTATTTCGTCTCGCTCAGGCGCAATCACGAATGA
ATAACGGTTTGGTTGATGCGAGTGATTTTGATGACGAGCGTAATGGCTGGCCTGTTGAACAAGTCTGGAA
AGAAATGCATAAACTTTTGCCATTCTCACCGGATTCAGTCGTCACTCATGGTGATTTCTCACTTGATAAC
CTTATTTTTGACGAGGGGAAATTAATAGGTTGTATTGATGTTGGACGAGTCGGAATCGCAGACCGATACC
AGGATCTTGCCATCCTATGGAACTGCCTCGGTGAGTTTTCTCCTTCATTACAGAAACGGCTTTTTCAAAA
ATATGGTATTGATAATCCTGATATGAATAAATTGCAGTTTCATTTGATGCTCGATGAGTTTTTCTAATCA
GAATTGGTTAATTGGTTGTAACACTGGCAGAGCATTACGCTGACTTGACGGGACGGCGCAAGCTCATGAC
CAAAATCCCTTAACGTGAGTTACGCGTCGTTCCACTGAGCGTCAGACCCCGTAGAAAAGATCAAAGGATC
TTCTTGAGATCCTTTTTTTCTGCGCGTAATCTGCTGCTTGCAAACAAAAAAACCACCGCTACCAGCGGTG
GTTTGTTTGCCGGATCAAGAGCTACCAACTCTTTTTCCGAAGGTAACTGGCTTCAGCAGAGCGCAGATAC
CAAATACTGTTCTTCTAGTGTAGCCGTAGTTAGGCCACCACTTCAAGAACTCTGTAGCACCGCCTACATA
CCTCGCTCTGCTAATCCTGTTACCAGTGGCTGCTGCCAGTGGCGATAAGTCGTGTCTTACCGGGTTGGAC
TCAAGACGATAGTTACCGGATAAGGCGCAGCGGTCGGGCTGAACGGGGGGTTCGTGCACACAGCCCAGCT
TGGAGCGAACGACCTACACCGAACTGAGATACCTACAGCGTGAGCTATGAGAAAGCGCCACGCTTCCCGA
AGGGAGAAAGGCGGACAGGTATCCGGTAAGCGGCAGGGTCGGAACAGGAGAGCGCACGAGGGAGCTTCCA
GGGGGAAACGCCTGGTATCTTTATAGTCCTGTCGGGTTTCGCCACCTCTGACTTGAGCGTCGATTTTTGT
GATGCTCGTCAGGGGGGCGGAGCCTATGGAAAAACGCCAGCAACGCGGCCTTTTTACGGTTCCTGGCCTT
TTGCTGGCCTTTTGCTCACATGTT
Features (pLannotate 1.2.2; 10 found; start..end, strand, type, name):
    121..213     +  CDS            lacI (fragment): lac repressor; lacI; The lac repressor binds to the lac operator to inhibit transcription in E. coli. This inhibition can be relieved by adding lactose or isopropyl-β-D-thiogalactopyranoside (IPTG).
    268..295     -  terminator     rrnB T2 terminator: transcription terminator T2 from the E. coli rrnB gene
    427..470     +  terminator     rrnB T1 terminator: Escherichia coli rrnB; transcription terminator T1 from the E. coli rrnB gene
    517..553     -  CDS            lacZα (fragment): LacZα fragment of β-galactosidase; lacZ fragment
    569..668     +  protein_bind   attL1: mutant version of attL; recombination site for the Gateway® LR reaction LR Clonase™
    674..4027    +  CDS            SLC4A10: S4A10_HUMAN - Also known as NBCN2 From Homo sapiens (Human).
   4029..4128    -  protein_bind   attL2: mutant version of attL; recombination site for the Gateway® LR reaction LR Clonase™
   4146..4164    -  promoter       T7 promoter: promoter for bacteriophage T7 RNA polymerase
   4298..5107    +  CDS            KanR: aminoglycoside phosphotransferase; aph(3')-Ia; confers resistance to kanamycin in bacteria or G418 (Geneticin®) in eukaryotes
   5254..5842    +  rep_origin     ori: high-copy-number ColE1/pMB1/pBR322/pUC origin of replication
