[The description below was written by a language model from this plasmid's Addgene catalogue record and pLannotate feature annotations shown in this document.]
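Description:
pDONR221_SLC4A10 is a Gateway entry clone built on the pDONR221 backbone (Thermo Fisher Scientific) that carries a codon-optimized open reading frame for human SLC4A10, a solute carrier also known as NBCn2 or NCBE. The sequenced plasmid is about 5.9 kb, of which the ORF accounts for 3,354 bp. It is maintained in E. coli through a high-copy ColE1/pUC-type origin of replication and selected with kanamycin via an aminoglycoside phosphotransferase (KanR) gene.

The SLC4A10 coding sequence sits between attL1 and attL2 sites, the recombination sites used in the Gateway LR reaction, so the ORF can be transferred directionally into any attR-containing destination vector without restriction cloning. Upstream of the cassette, rrnB T1 and T2 transcription terminators insulate the insert from read-through transcription originating in the backbone. A T7 promoter lies just beyond attL2 in the reverse orientation, and short lacI and lacZα fragments are annotated as backbone remnants with no functional role. Although the catalogue lists the vector type as mammalian expression, the feature table shows no eukaryotic promoter, polyadenylation signal, tag or reporter, so the plasmid itself is not expected to drive expression in mammalian cells. Expression depends on the destination vector chosen. The record does not state whether the ORF retains a stop codon.

The construct belongs to a consortium collection of SLC transporter clones assembled to support study of this protein family for drug discovery. Its stated purpose is to serve as a source of the SLC4A10 ORF for subcloning into custom expression vectors.
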