Addgene plasmid #132308: pDONR221_SLC4A10
Purpose: Gateway entry clone with codon-optimized ORF sequence for subcloning into custom expression vectors
Depositing lab: RESOLUTE Consortium & Giulio Superti-Furga. Depositing organization: CeMM Research Center for Molecular Medicine. Publication: The RESOLUTE consortium: unlocking SLC transporters for drug discovery. Superti-Furga G, Lackner D, Wiedmer T, Ingles-Prieto A, Barbosa B, Girardi E, Goldmann U, Gurtl B, Klavins K, Klimek C, Lindinger S, Lineiro-Retes E, Muller AC, Onstein S, Redinger G, Reil D, Sedlyarov V, Wolf G, Crawford M, Everley R, ... Steppan CM. Nat Rev Drug Discov. 2020 Jul;19(7):429-430. doi: 10.1038/d41573-020-00056-6. PubMed 32265506.
Backbone
  Vector backbone: pDONR221
  Backbone manufacturer: Thermo Fisher Scientific
  Backbone size w/o insert (bp): 2550
  Vector type: Mammalian Expression
Growth in bacteria
  Bacterial resistance: Kanamycin, 50 μg/mL
  Growth temperature: 37°C
  Growth strain: Stbl3
  Copy number: High Copy
Gene/Insert
  Gene/Insert name: SLC4A10 (alt name: NBCn2, NCBE)
  Species: H. sapiens (human)
  Insert size (bp): 3354
  Entrez Gene: SLC4A10 (a.k.a. NCBE, NBCn2)
  Cloning method: Gateway Cloning
  Sequencing primers: 5′ M13-fwd; 3′ M13-rev
Terms and licenses: Academic/Nonprofit Terms; Industry Terms
Depositor comments: For more information on the full Resolute plasmid collection, please see www.addgene.org/depositor-collections/re-solute/. Please provide your feedback on this plasmid to the RESOLUTE consortium by filling out their RESOLUTE repository feedback form: https://forms.office.com/Pages/ResponsePage.aspx?id=0e05yklzmkS7rjFGQL4N7z4feCLQvEJAmVcOCM_u885UN1JJRko0Ukg4TVQwNTZLOUxPQVJWT1NHUCQlQCN0PWcu
How to cite: pDONR221_SLC4A10 was a gift from RESOLUTE Consortium & Giulio Superti-Furga (Addgene plasmid # 132308 ; http://n2t.net/addgene:132308 ; RRID:Addgene_132308)
