>Addgene plasmid #132308 | pDONR221_SLC4A10 | depositor partial sequence | sequence record 254016 | Codon-optimized ORF of SLC4A10
ATGGAGATCAAGGATCAGGGCGCCCAGATGGAGCCTCTGCTGCCAACCCGGAACGATGAGGAGGCCGTGG
TGGACAGGGGAGGAACCAGATCCATCCTGAAGACACACTTCGAGAAGGAGGACCTGGAGGGCCACCGGAC
ACTGTTTATCGGAGTGCACGTGCCACTGGGAGGAAGAAAGAGCCACCGGAGACACAGGCACAGGGGACAC
AAGCACCGGAAGAGAGATAGGGAGAGGGACTCTGGACTGGAGGATGGAAGGGAGAGCCCTTCCTTTGACA
CCCCAAGCCAGAGAGTGCAGTTCATCCTGGGCACAGAGGACGATGACGAGGAGCACATCCCCCACGATCT
GTTCACCGAGCTGGACGAGATCTGCTGGAGAGAAGGAGAGGACGCAGAGTGGAGGGAGACAGCAAGGTGG
CTGAAGTTTGAGGAGGATGTGGAGGACGGAGGAGAGCGGTGGTCCAAGCCTTACGTGGCCACCCTGTCCC
TGCACTCTCTGTTCGAGCTGAGATCTTGTATCCTGAACGGCACAGTGCTGCTGGATATGCACGCCAATAC
CCTGGAGGAGATCGCCGATATGGTGCTGGACCAGCAGGTGAGCTCCGGCCAGCTGAATGAGGACGTGCGG
CACAGAGTGCACGAGGCCCTGATGAAGCAGCACCACCACCAGAACCAGAAGAAGCTGACCAATCGGATCC
CAATCGTGAGATCCTTCGCCGATATCGGCAAGAAGCAGTCTGAGCCCAACAGCATGGACAAGAATGCAGG
ACAGGTGGTGAGCCCACAGTCCGCCCCTGCCTGCGTGGAGAACAAGAATGACGTGAGCAGGGAGAACTCT
ACCGTGGACTTTAGCAAGGGACTGGGAGGACAGCAGAAGGGACACACATCCCCCTGTGGCATGAAGCAGA
GGCACGAGAAGGGACCACCTCACCAGCAGGAGAGGGAGGTGGATCTGCACTTCATGAAGAAGATCCCACC
CGGCGCCGAGGCCTCCAATATCCTGGTGGGCGAGCTGGAGTTTCTGGACCGGACCGTGGTGGCCTTCGTG
AGACTGTCTCCAGCCGTGCTGCTGCAGGGACTGGCAGAGGTGCCAATCCCAACACGGTTCCTGTTTATCC
TGCTGGGACCTCTGGGCAAGGGACAGCAGTACCACGAGATCGGCAGATCCATCGCCACCCTGATGACAGA
TGAGGTGTTCCACGACGTGGCCTATAAGGCCAAGGATAGGAACGACCTGGTGAGCGGCATCGATGAGTTT
CTGGACCAGGTGACCGTGCTGCCTCCAGGCGAGTGGGATCCCTCTATCAGGATCGAGCCCCCTAAGAACG
TGCCTAGCCAGGAGAAGCGCAAGATCCCCGCCGTGCCTAATGGAACCGCAGCACACGGAGAGGCAGAGCC
ACACGGCGGCCACAGCGGACCTGAGCTGCAGAGGACAGGACGCATCTTTGGCGGCCTGATCCTGGACATC
AAGCGGAAGGCCCCATACTTCTGGAGCGACTTCCGGGACGCCTTCTCCCTGCAGTGCCTGGCCTCTTTCC
TGTTTCTGTATTGCGCCTGTATGTCCCCCGTGATCACATTCGGCGGACTGCTGGGAGAGGCAACCGAGGG
AAGGATCAGCGCCATCGAGTCCCTGTTCGGCGCCTCTATGACCGGCATCGCCTACAGCCTGTTTGGAGGA
CAGCCACTGACCATCCTGGGATCCACAGGACCCGTGCTGGTGTTCGAGAAGATCCTGTTCAAGTTTTGCA
AGGAGTACGGCCTGTCTTATCTGAGCCTGAGGGCAAGCATCGGACTGTGGACCGCCACACTGTGCATCAT
CCTGGTGGCCACAGACGCCTCTAGCCTGGTGTGCTACATCACCCGCTTTACAGAGGAGGCCTTCGCCAGC
CTGATCTGTATCATCTTTATCTACGAGGCCCTGGAGAAGCTGTTCGAGCTGTCCGAGGCCTATCCAATCA
ACATGCACAATGATCTGGAGCTGCTGACCCAGTATTCTTGCAACTGCGTGGAGCCACACAACCCCAGCAA
TGGCACACTGAAGGAGTGGCGGGAGTCCAACATCTCTGCCAGCGACATCATCTGGGAGAATCTGACCGTG
TCTGAGTGCAAGAGCCTGCACGGCGAGTACGTGGGCAGAGCCTGTGGCCACGATCACCCTTATGTGCCAG
ACGTGCTGTTCTGGTCTGTGATCCTGTTCTTTAGCACCGTGACACTGTCCGCCACCCTGAAGCAGTTTAA
GACAAGCAGGTACTTCCCCACCAAGGTGCGCTCCATCGTGTCTGATTTCGCCGTGTTTCTGACCATCCTG
TGCATGGTGCTGATCGACTATGCCATCGGCATCCCTTCCCCAAAGCTGCAGGTGCCCAGCGTGTTCAAGC
CTACACGGGATGACAGAGGCTGGTTTGTGACCCCTCTGGGCCCCAACCCTTGGTGGACAGTGATCGCCGC
CATCATCCCAGCCCTGCTGTGCACCATCCTGATCTTTATGGATCAGCAGATCACAGCCGTGATCATCAAT
AGAAAGGAGCACAAGCTGAAGAAGGGCTGCGGCTATCACCTGGACCTGCTGATGGTGGCCGTGATGCTGG
GCGTGTGCTCCATCATGGGACTGCCTTGGTTCGTGGCAGCAACCGTGCTGAGCATCACACACGTGAACTC
CCTGAAGCTGGAGAGCGAGTGCTCCGCCCCAGGAGAGCAGCCAAAGTTCCTGGGAATCAGGGAGCAGAGG
GTGACCGGCCTGATGATCTTTATCCTGATGGGCTCCAGCGTGTTCATGACCAGCATCCTGAAGTTCATCC
CAATGCCCGTGCTGTACGGCGTGTTTCTGTATATGGGCGCCAGCTCCCTGAAGGGCATCCAGTTCTTTGA
TAGGATCAAGCTGTTCTGGATGCCAGCCAAGCACCAGCCCGACTTTATCTACCTGAGGCACGTGCCCCTG
CGCAAGGTGCACCTGTTCACCATCATCCAGATGTCCTGTCTGGGCCTGCTGTGGATCATCAAGGTGTCTC
GCGCCGCCATCGTGTTTCCTATGATGGTGCTGGCCCTGGTGTTCGTGAGGAAGCTGATGGATCTGCTGTT
TACCAAGCGCGAGCTGAGCTGGCTGGATGACCTGATGCCAGAGAGCAAGAAGAAGAAGCTGGAGGATGCC
GAGAAGGAGGAGGAGCAGTCTATGCTGGCCATGGAGGACGAGGGCACAGTGCAGCTGCCTCTGGAGGGCC
ACTATAGGGATGACCCAAGCGTGATCAATATCTCCGACGAGATGTCTAAGACCGCCCTGTGGCGCAACCT
GCTGATCACAGCCGATAATAGCAAGGACAAGGAGTCTAGCTTCCCTTCTAAGTCCTCTCCAAGC
